Addgene plasmid #220474: pTrcHis_VectorA_short_speGpromoter_PA4114
Purpose: heterologous expression of PA4114 under endogenous speG E. coli promoter
Depositing lab: Emily Balskus. Depositing organization: Harvard University. Publication: A metabolomics pipeline highlights microbial metabolism in bloodstream infections. Mayers JR, Varon J, Zhou RR, Daniel-Ivad M, Beaulieu C, Bholse A, Glasser NR, Lichtenauer FM, Ng J, Vera MP, Huttenhower C, Perrella MA, Clish CB, Zhao SD, Baron RM, Balskus EP. Cell. 2024 Jun 11:S0092-8674(24)00579-8. doi: 10.1016/j.cell.2024.05.035. PubMed 38885650.
Backbone
  Vector backbone: pTrcHis A
  Vector type: Bacterial Expression
Growth in bacteria
  Bacterial resistance: Ampicillin, 100 μg/mL
  Growth temperature: 37°C
  Growth strain: DH5alpha
  Copy number: High Copy
Gene/Insert
  Gene/Insert name: PA4114
  Species: P. aeruginosa
  Mutation: none
  Cloning method: Gibson Cloning
Terms and licenses: Academic/Nonprofit Terms; Industry Terms: Not Available to Industry
How to cite: pTrcHis_VectorA_short_speGpromoter_PA4114 was a gift from Emily Balskus (Addgene plasmid # 220474 ; http://n2t.net/addgene:220474 ; RRID:Addgene_220474)
