[The description below was written by a language model from this plasmid's Addgene catalogue record and pLannotate feature annotations shown in this document.]
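Description:
pTrcHis_VectorA_short_speGpromoter_PA4114 is a small (about 3.2 kb) bacterial expression plasmid built on a shortened version of the pTrcHis A backbone. It is used for heterologous expression of the Pseudomonas aeruginosa gene PA4114 in E. coli. It replicates from a high-copy ColE1/pMB1-type origin and is selected with ampicillin through a β-lactamase (AmpR) cassette driven by its own bla promoter. A short remnant of the pBR322 bom (basis of mobility) region is also present.

According to the record, PA4114 is not expressed from an inducible promoter. The unmutated gene was placed by Gibson assembly under the endogenous E. coli speG promoter. The annotated feature table does not label either the promoter or the PA4114 coding sequence. It does detect the E. coli ynfB open reading frame, followed by an unannotated stretch of roughly 600 bp that ends at the rrnB T1 and T2 transcription terminators. The insert presumably lies in this gap, with the ynfB sequence representing the E. coli genomic segment carried in as the native speG upstream region, although the record does not state this explicitly. No trc promoter, lacI or His-tag features are annotated, which fits the "short" designation and suggests these backbone elements were removed.

The design lets the Pseudomonas gene be expressed at levels and with regulation resembling those of the native E. coli speG gene. This suits complementation or functional comparison experiments, and the plasmid comes from a study of microbial metabolism in bloodstream infections. The record does not state the function of PA4114.
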