Features (pLannotate 1.2.2; 7 found; start..end, strand, type, name):
    300..888     +  rep_origin     ori: high-copy-number ColE1/pMB1/pBR322/pUC origin of replication
   1074..1093    -  misc_feature   bom (fragment): basis of mobility region from pBR322
   1253..1591    +  CDS            ynfB: YNFB_ECOLI - Experimental evidence at protein level: Swiss-Prot protein existence level 1. From Escherichia coli (strain K12).
   2198..2284    +  terminator     rrnB T1 terminator: Escherichia coli rrnB; transcription terminator T1 from the E. coli rrnB gene
   2376..2403    +  terminator     rrnB T2 terminator: transcription terminator T2 from the E. coli rrnB gene
   2422..2513    +  promoter       AmpR promoter: bla
   2514..129     +  CDS            AmpR (across the origin): β-lactamase; bla; confers resistance to ampicillin, carbenicillin, and related antibiotics
>Addgene plasmid #220474 | pTrcHis_VectorA_short_speGpromoter_PA4114 | addgene full sequence | sequence record 434029 | Addgene NGS Result
GCAGCACTGGGGCCAGATGGTAAGCCCTCCCGTATCGTAGTTATCTACACGACGGGGAGTCAGGCAACTA
TGGATGAACGAAATAGACAGATCGCTGAGATAGGTGCCTCACTGATTAAGCATTGGTAACTGTCAGACCA
AGTTTACTCATATATACTTTAGATTGATTTAAAACTTCATTTTTAATTTAAAAGGATCTAGGTGAAGATC
CTTTTTGATAATCTCATGACCAAAATCCCTTAACGTGAGTTTTCGTTCCACTGAGCGTCAGACCCCGTAG
AAAAGATCAAAGGATCTTCTTGAGATCCTTTTTTTCTGCGCGTAATCTGCTGCTTGCAAACAAAAAAACC
ACCGCTACCAGCGGTGGTTTGTTTGCCGGATCAAGAGCTACCAACTCTTTTTCCGAAGGTAACTGGCTTC
AGCAGAGCGCAGATACCAAATACTGTCCTTCTAGTGTAGCCGTAGTTAGGCCACCACTTCAAGAACTCTG
TAGCACCGCCTACATACCTCGCTCTGCTAATCCTGTTACCAGTGGCTGCTGCCAGTGGCGATAAGTCGTG
TCTTACCGGGTTGGACTCAAGACGATAGTTACCGGATAAGGCGCAGCGGTCGGGCTGAACGGGGGGTTCG
TGCACACAGCCCAGCTTGGAGCGAACGACCTACACCGAACTGAGATACCTACAGCGTGAGCTATGAGAAA
GCGCCACGCTTCCCGAAGGGAGAAAGGCGGACAGGTATCCGGTAAGCGGCAGGGTCGGAACAGGAGAGCG
CACGAGGGAGCTTCCAGGGGGAAACGCCTGGTATCTTTATAGTCCTGTCGGGTTTCGCCACCTCTGACTT
GAGCGTCGATTTTTGTGATGCTCGTCAGGGGGGCGGAGCCTATGGAAAAACGCCAGCAACGCGGCCTTTT
TACGGTTCCTGGCCTTTTGCTGGCCTTTTGCTCACATGTTCTTTCCTGCGTTATCCCCTGATTCTGTGGA
TAACCGTATTACCGCCTTTGAGTGAGCTGATACCGCTCGCCGCAGCCGAACGACCGAGCGCAGCGAGTCA
GTGAGCGAGGAAGCGGAAGAGCGCCTGATGCGGTATTTTCTCCAAAATAGTAACGTTGTTTTAATCATCT
TTGTCTCTTATTGACATCATGTATAGTTATAGGGCGACATAATATCATCAATATAAACACCCTCCTGGTA
CGTTTTGCGTCCGCAGTGGATGGTGTAGAATCACCTTTAATCATTCATACAGGGAATGAATTATGAAAAT
CACTCTCAGCAAACGAATCGGCCTGCTCGCTATTCTGCTGCCTTGCGCACTGGCATTGAGCACAACTGTT
CATGCCGAAACTAACAAACTGGTGATTGAGTCTGGCGACAGTGCACAAAGCCGCCAGCACGCCGCTATGG
AAAAAGAGCAATGGAATGACACGCGCAATCTGCGCCAGAAAGTGAATAAACGCACTGAAAAAGAGTGGGA
TAAAGCCGACGCCGCTTTTGATAACCGCGATAAATGTGAGCAAAGCGCCAACATCAATGCCTACTGGGAG
CCCAATACTTTGCGCTGCCTGGACCGTCGAACTGGCCGCGTTATTACCCCCTAACCTGTTATTGATTTAA
GGAATGTAAGGACACGTTATGATTGAACTGCGTACCATTACACGTGATGATTGGGAAACCTGTATTGATC
TGAAAGTTGCACGTCATCAGGCACATTTTGTTGCAAGCAATCTGTATAGCCTGGCACAGAGCCGTTTTCT
GCCTGGTTTTCGTGCAGTTGGTATTCATCATGGTGGTCGTATGGTTGGTTTTGCACTGTATGGTCCGGAT
GCAGATGATGGTCATTATTGGCTGTATCGTCTGATGATTGATCGTCGCTATCAAGGTAAAGGTCATGGTC
GTGCAGCACTGCAGCGTATTATTGCAAGCGTTCGTCGTACCCGTCGTCGTAGCGATCGCCTGATGGTTGC
ATATGCCGTTGATAATGATGTTGCCCGTCAGCTGTACCGTGATGCAGGTTTTGTTGAACAAGGTCTGGCA
CCGTGGGGTGAAACCATGGCATGTCTGATGCTGCCGGAACCGAGCCATCGTAGCGGTAAAGTTGCCGGTG
CACCAGGTGGTCGCGCAGCCCATGGTGTTCCGGCATAACCGTAGCGCCGATGGTAGTGTGGGGTCTCCCC
ATGCGAGAGTAGGGAACTGCCAGGCATCAAATAAAACGAAAGGCTCAGTCGAAAGACTGGGCCTTTCGTT
TTATCTGTTGTTTGTCGGTGAACGCTCTCCTGAGTAGGACAAATCCGCCGGGAGCGGATTTGAACGTTGC
GAAGCAACGGCCCGGAGGGTGGCGGGCAGGACGCCCGCCATAAACTGCCAGGCATCAAATTAAGCAGAAG
GCCATCCTGACGGATGGCCTTTTTGCGTTTCTACAAACTCTTTTGTTTATTTTTCTAAATACATTCAAAT
ATGTATCCGCTCATGAGACAATAACCCTGATAAATGCTTCAATAATATTGAAAAAGGAAGAGTATGAGTA
TTCAACATTTCCGTGTCGCCCTTATTCCCTTTTTTGCGGCATTTTGCCTTCCTGTTTTTGCTCACCCAGA
AACGCTGGTGAAAGTAAAAGATGCTGAAGATCAGTTGGGTGCACGAGTGGGTTACATCGAACTGGATCTC
AACAGCGGTAAGATCCTTGAGAGTTTTCGCCCCGAAGAACGTTTTCCAATGATGAGCACTTTTAAAGTTC
TGCTATGTGGCGCGGTATTATCCCGTGTTGACGCCGGGCAAGAGCAACTCGGTCGCCGCATACACTATTC
TCAGAATGACTTGGTTGAGTACTCACCAGTCACAGAAAAGCATCTTACGGATGGCATGACAGTAAGAGAA
TTATGCAGTGCTGCCATAACCATGAGTGATAACACTGCGGCCAACTTACTTCTGACAACGATCGGAGGAC
CGAAGGAGCTAACCGCTTTTTTGCACAACATGGGGGATCATGTAACTCGCCTTGATCGTTGGGAACCGGA
GCTGAATGAAGCCATACCAAACGACGAGCGTGACACCACGATGCCTGTAGCAATGGCAACAACGTTGCGC
AAACTATTAACTGGCGAACTACTTACTCTAGCTTCCCGGCAACAATTAATAGACTGGATGGAGGCGGATA
AAGTTGCAGGACCACTTCTGCGCTCGGCCCTTCCGGCTGGCTGGTTTATTGCTGATAAATCTGGAGCCGG
TGAGCGTGGGTCTCGCGGTATCATT
